>Addgene plasmid #137019 | pDD291 | addgene full sequence | sequence record 274037 | Addgene NGS Result
AATAAAAGGAGACGAATCCGGTAGGAAATCGACAAGTCTCTGCTTCTCGAAGACTAGGTGAGTTACATTT
CTTTGGCCGAATTATTTTGAAATCCTAAATTTGATAATTTCAGAGATGTCTGTAAAACTTGCGTGTTATG
TGACGGCTTCGGTCACTGTCGCCACTCTTATGGTATGCTTCATGACCATGTCAACCATCTACTCGGAGGT
TGATGGATTCAGAGAGAAGCTTGATACCGAGATGAATGTGTTCAGAGTGAGTTAAATTATATTTTGAATT
TTAAATAATTTTTAATTTTCTAGCAATCTACCAATGGATTGTGGAAGGACATAGTTGTCATCGGAAGATC
TAGCAAGCGTGTCCGTTGTCAATATGAAGAGACCAACGCTACCCCAACTCCACATGCTGATGGATCCCCA
TCTGCTCCACCAGGTCAACCACCAGCAGTTCCACCAGTCTTCAACCAGCCAAAGACTCCAAATGGAGCCA
ATGGAAATGGACCAACCTGCAACTGCAATGCTGATAACAAGTGCCCAGCTGGACCATCCGGACCAAAGGG
AGTTCCAGGAGTTCCAGGACTCGACGGAGTTCCAGGACTTGACGGTGTTCCAGGAGTTGGAGCTGATGAT
ATCGCTCCACAACGCGAGTCTGTCGGATGCTTCACTTGCCCACAAGGACCAGTTGGACCACCAGGAGCTC
TTGGAAGACCAGGACCACGTGGACTTCCAGGACCAAGAGGACAAAATGGAAACCCAGGAAGAGATGGACA
ACCAGGACATCCAGGAGAGCAAGGATCATCCGGTCAAATCGGAAAGATCGGAGAGCCAGGACCACCAGGA
GAGAAGGGACGCGACGCCGAGCATCCAATCGGAAGACCAGGACCAAAGGGACCAAGAGGAGATCAAGGAC
CAACAGGACCAGCTGGACAGAACGGTCTTCACGGACCACCAGGAGAGCCAGGAACCGTTGGACCAGAAGG
ACCATCTGGAAAGCAAGGACGTCAAGGACCAGACGGAACCCAGGGAGAGACTGGACCAGACGGAAGACCA
GGAAAGGATGCCGAGTACTGCCAGTGCCCAGACAAGTCTCCACCATCAGAGGCTGTCAACGCCAACCGTG
GATACAGAAATATCTAAATTGTTGGTGTTTTCTAATAAAATATTTGAGATTCAGTGAGACTTTTTTCTTG
GCGGCACAATAAAGTTTCCTCTTTTTGTTGGGTCACTCAACGAACACAATACAAATATTTGAGCGCTCGC
ATTTTTCTCAACCTTTCGGGTTTAAAGCACTTCAAAATGGAATTGAAGAGAGATTGTGAAAGTACATCAG
ACAGAATCACATTTTGATAGCATTCACTTCACTCAGATGCAAACTTTTCAGTGACTATAAAAAGTCATAA
AATAATAACATTAAAAAAGCAAATAAATTAGCGAGAGAATTTTTTGACAAAAAGAAAGAAGAGTGATAGA
GAAGAAGGGAATGCTTGAAAGGATTTTGCATTTATCTTAATCACCGTCTTCGAGAAGACGAACCATGGCG
CCAGTTTCAGAATCCAAGTTTCTAATATAGTTCATCACAATGTTGACGTTGGTCCAACCTCCGGCTTGCA
TAATCTCTGGGATGGAAACTCCAGCGCGAGCCATGTCACGGGCAGCTCCGACACGGGCGGAATGTCCAGA
CCAAGCCAAGTAACGTTGTCCGGAATCATCCTTGGCTCCGTAGATGAGACGGTGGGTAGCTTCGAAGATT
CCTGAAAATTTATTTTCAGCTTATTCTTAGCTAATATGTTGTTTAAACTTACCTTCAAGAGCTCGAGTCG
AGAGTTGTGATGTTGCACTCGGGGCAGCAACTCCGTTCTTGCGAACACGACAGAACAGGTAGTTGTTTGG
ATCATCGGCGACTCCGGAAACCGAAATCCAGCGCTCAACGAGCTTGGTAACTCCAAGGGAGAGCGCTTTT
TCGACTCCGGCAGTCGAGACCAGCGTTTTTGTACGTCCGATGTGGATGAGCATTCTTCCTCCGTCTGTGC
GACTAATATCCTTGACGCGAATGCGGGCAATTTCGGCGATACGGAGAAGTGTGTTGTAAGCAATTCCGAG
GAAGGCGAGGTTTCGGATGTCCTGGCAACGATCGGAATTTTCCATAAGAGAACGGACCTGATCGAAGTCG
GTTCTGAAAATTTCGTCAAGTCTTAGGATTGAATACATTAATATTTAAACTTACCTTTCGAAGGCGAGGG
CTTGCTTGGCTCTCTCTCCAGCATCAACATTTTCCTTGCGGATACGTCTCATTACGAGAGATACGGCATT
AGAATCTGATGGGCGTGGAAGTCCAGATCGGCGATGGAGCATATTGAGCTGTCCGAGATGTTGTTGGATC
GTCTTCACCGCCAATCCACGAGCTTGGAGGTAGAGCAAGTAGTCACGAACGTCTTCTGGCTCGGCTGGGA
ACCACTTGCGGTTGTTAAGCTTGCACCAGGCAGCCCAAGAACGGCACACTGAGAGAAGCATCTTCCAGGT
GTGCTCGGAGAAGGCTTGTCTGTCACGGAACATATCCATGAGGTTCTTGCGAACTTCATCACTTGTCGCG
TCAACTGGAAGTGCTGGAAGATTTTGATGAACAGTGAGAAGATTTGACATATTTTCGAAGTTTTTTAGAT
GCACTAGAACAAAGCGTGTTGGCTTCCTCTGAGCCCGCTTTCCTTATATACCCGCATTCTGCAGCCTTAC
AGAATGTTCTAGAAGGTCCTAGATGCATTCGTTTGAAAATACTCCCGGTGGGTGCAAAGAGACGCAGACG
GAAAATGTATCTGGGTCTCTTTATTGTGTACACTACTTTTCCATGTACCGAATGTGAGTCGCCCTCCTTT
TGCAACAAGCAGCTCGAATGTTCTAGAAAAAGGTGGAAAATAGTATAAATACCGTTGAAAATAAATACCG
AACAACATTTGCTCTAATTGTGAAATTAGAAATCTTCAAACTATAATCATGTCACTTTACCACTATTTCC
GTCCAGCTCAACGTTCCGTTTTTGGTGATCATTTTTGCTTTCGTCGTAAATCTACACACGCGTCTCTTCC
GTGCGAGAGTCCAAGCCAGCAGCCAAATTCGTTGACTGAGTATTCAACGTTTATACGTTGTCGGCAACGA
GAAATAGGAAAATGCATCGGGAAATGTTCTTTTTTCGATTTTTTCCAAGGTTTTGACAAATTTTACCACG
AATTTTGCTATGTTTTCAATTAAAAAATATGTTATTCAACTGTTTCTATGAGGAAAATAAGGCTTTGCAT
GTAATTTTCTTATTCAGCATAATTTTTAATTAATTTGAATTTTCTGTCCTAACGTTTATTTTGTTTTCTT
GGTTATGACTGATCTGAAATTAATTTTTGAATTTTAAGGTAATATGTCAGGCGGTGCCGCAAGTTTGTAC
AAAAAAGCAGGCTCCATGAAAAAGCCTGAACTCACCGCGACGTCTGTCGAGAAGTTTCTGATCGAAAAGT
TCGACAGCGTCTCCGACCTGATGCAGCTCTCGGAGGGCGAAGAATCTCGTGCTTTCAGCTTCGATGTAGG
AGGGCGTGGATATGTCCTGCGGGTAAATAGCTGCGCCGATGGTTTCTACAAAGATCGTTATGTTTATCGG
CACTTTGCATCGGCCGCGCTCCCGATTCCGGAAGTGCTTGACATTGGGGAATTCAGCGAGAGCCTGACCT
ATTGCATCTCCCGCCGTGCACAGGGTGTCACGTTGCAAGACCTGCCTGAAACCGAACTGCCCGCTGTTCT
GCAGCCGGTCGCGGAGGCCATGGATGCGATCGCTGCGGCCGATCTTAGCCAGACGAGCGGGTTCGGCCCA
TTCGGACCGCAAGGAATCGGTCAATACACTACATGGCGTGATTTCATATGCGCGATTGCTGATCCCCATG
TGTATCACTGGCAAACTGTGATGGACGACACCGTCAGTGCGTCCGTCGCGCAGGCTCTCGATGAGCTGAT
GCTTTGGGCCGAGGACTGCCCCGAAGTCCGGCACCTCGTGCACGCGGATTTCGGCTCCAACAATGTCCTG
ACGGACAATGGCCGCATAACAGCGGTCATTGACTGGAGCGAGGCGATGTTCGGGGATTCCCAATACGAGG
TCGCCAACATCTTCTTCTGGAGGCCGTGGTTGGCTTGTATGGAGCAGCAGACGCGCTACTTCGAGCGGAG
GCATCCGGAGCTTGCAGGATCGCCGCGGCTCCGGGCGTATATGCTCCGCATTGGTCTTGACCAACTCTAT
CAGAGCTTGGTTGACGGCAATTTCGATGATGCAGCTTGGGCGCAGGGTCGATGCGACGCAATCGTCCGAT
CCGGAGCCGGGACTGTCGGGCGTACACAAATCGCCCGCAGAAGCGCGGCCGTCTGGACCGATGGCTGTGT
AGAAGTACTCGCCGATAGTGGAAACCGACGCCCCAGCACTCGTCCGAGGGCAAAGGAATAGACCCAGCTT
TCTTGTACAAAGTGGGTCCAATTACTCTTCAACATCCCTACATGCTCTTTCTCCCTGTGCTCCCACCCCC
TATTTTTGTTATTATCAAAAAACTTCTCTTAATTTCTTTGTTTTTTAGCTTCTTTTAAGTCACCTCTAAC
AATGAAATTGTGTAGATTCAAAAATAGAATTAATTCGTAATAAAAAGTCGAAAAAAATTGTGCTCCCTCC
CCCCATTAATAATAATTCTATCCCAAAATCTACACAATGTTCTGTGTACACTTCTTATGTTTTTTACTTC
TGATAAATTTTTTTGAAACATCATAGAAAAAACCGCACACAAAATACCTTATCATATGTTACGTTTCAGT
TTATGACCGCAATTTTTAATAACTTCGTATAGGATACTTTATACGAAGTTATTTTCAGGGAGCCGGATCT
GAACAAAAACTTATTTCTGAAGAGGATCTTGAGCAAAAGCTCATCTCCGAGGAGGACCTCGAGCAGAAGT
TGATCAGCGAGGAAGACTTGCCGGCTCGACCTGCAGACTGGCTGTGTATAAGGGAGCCTGACATTTATAT
TCCCCAGAACATCAGGTTAATGGCGTTTTTGATGTCATTTTCGCGGTGGCTGAGATCAGCCACTTCTTCC
CCGATAACGGAGACCGGCACACTGGCCATATCGGTGGTCATCATGCGCCAGCTTTCATCCCCGATATGCA
CCACCGGGTAAAGTTCACGGGGGACTTTATCTGACAGCAGACGTGCACTGGCCAGGGGGATCACCATCCG
TCGCCCGGGCGTGTCAATAATATCACTCTGTACATCCACAAACAGACGATAACGGCTCTCTCTTTTATAG
GTGTAAACCTTAAACTGCATTTCACCAGCCCCTGTTCTCGTCGGCAAAAGAGCCGTTCATTTCAATAAAC
CGGGCGACCTCAGCCATCCCTTCCTGATTTTCCGCTTTCCAGCGTTCGGCACGCAGACGACGGGCTTCAT
TCTGCATGGTTGTGCTTACCGAACCGGAGATATTGACATCATATATGCCTTGAGCAACTGATAGCTGTCG
CTGTCAACTGTCACTGTAATACGCTGCTTCATAGCATACCTCTTTTTGACATACTTCGGGTTCCTAGGAA
ATCGATAACATGGTCATAGCTGTTTCCTGTGTGAAATTGTTATCCGCTCACAATTCCACACAACATACGA
GCCGGAAGCATAAAGTGTAAAGCCTGGGGTGCCTAATGAGTGAGCTAACTCACATTAATTGCGTTGCGCT
CACTGCCCGCTTTCCAGTCGGGAAACCTGTCGTGCCAGCTGCATTAATGAATCGGCCAACGCGCGGGGAG
AGGCGGTTTGCGTATTGGGCGCTCTTCCGCTTCCTCGCTCACTGACTCGCTGCGCTCGGTCGTTCGGCTG
CGGCGAGCGGTATCAGCTCACTCAAAGGCGGTAATACGGTTATCCACAGAATCAGGGGATAACGCAGGAA
AGAACATGTGAGCAAAAGGCCAGCAAAAGGCCAGGAACCGTAAAAAGGCCGCGTTGCTGGCGTTTTTCCA
TAGGCTCCGCCCCCCTGACGAGCATCACAAAAATCGACGCTCAAGTCAGAGGTGGCGAAACCCGACAGGA
CTATAAAGATACCAGGCGTTTCCCCCTGGAAGCTCCCTCGTGCGCTCTCCTGTTCCGACCCTGCCGCTTA
CCGGATACCTGTCCGCCTTTCTCCCTTCGGGAAGCGTGGCGCTTTCTCATAGCTCACGCTGTAGGTATCT
CAGTTCGGTGTAGGTCGTTCGCTCCAAGCTGGGCTGTGTGCACGAACCCCCCGTTCAGCCCGACCGCTGC
GCCTTATCCGGTAACTATCGTCTTGAGTCCAACCCGGTAAGACACGACTTATCGCCACTGGCAGCAGCCA
CTGGTAACAGGATTAGCAGAGCGAGGTATGTAGGCGGTGCTACAGAGTTCTTGAAGTGGTGGCCTAACTA
CGGCTACACTAGAAGAACAGTATTTGGTATCTGCGCTCTGCTGAAGCCAGTTACCTTCGGAAAAAGAGTT
GGTAGCTCTTGATCCGGCAAACAAACCACCGCTGGTAGCGGTGGTTTTTTTGTTTGCAAGCAGCAGATTA
CGCGCAGAAAAAAAGGATCTCAAGAAGATCCTTTGATCTTTTCTACGGGGTCTGACGCTCAGTGGAACGA
AAACTCACGTTAAGGGATTTTGGTCATGAGATTATCAAAAAGGATCTTCACCTAGATCCTTTTAAATTAA
AAATGAAGTTTTAAATCAATCTAAAGTATATATGAGTAAACTTGGTCTGACAGTTACCAATGCTTAATCA
GTGAGGCACCTATCTCAGCGATCTGTCTATTTCGTTCATCCATAGTTGCCTGACTCCCCGTCGTGTAGAT
AACTACGATACGGGAGGGCTTACCATCTGGCCCCAGTGCTGCAATGATACCGCGAGACCCACGCTCACCG
GCTCCAGATTTATCAGCAATAAACCAGCCAGCCGGAAGGGCCGAGCGCAGAAGTGGTCCTGCAACTTTAT
CCGCCTCCATCCAGTCTATTAATTGTTGCCGGGAAGCTAGAGTAAGTAGTTCGCCAGTTAATAGTTTGCG
CAACGTTGTTGCCATTGCTACAGGCATCGTGGTGTCACGCTCGTCGTTTGGTATGGCTTCATTCAGCTCC
GGTTCCCAACGATCAAGGCGAGTTACATGATCCCCCATGTTGTGCAAAAAAGCGGTTAGCTCCTTCGGTC
CTCCGATCGTTGTCAGAAGTAAGTTGGCCGCAGTGTTATCACTCATGGTTATGGCAGCACTGCATAATTC
TCTTACTGTCATGCCATCCGTAAGATGCTTTTCTGTGACTGGTGAGTACTCAACCAAGTCATTCTGAGAA
TAGTGTATGCGGCGACCGAGTTGCTCTTGCCCGGCGTCAATACGGGATAATACCGCGCCACATAGCAGAA
CTTTAAAAGTGCTCATCATTGGAAAACGTTCTTCGGGGCGAAAACTCTCAAGGATCTTACCGCTGTTGAG
ATCCAGTTCGATGTAACCCACTCGTGCACCCAACTGATCTTCAGCATCTTTTACTTTCACCAGCGTTTCT
GGGTGAGCAAAAACAGGAAGGCAAAATGCCGCAAAAAAGGGAATAAGGGCGACACGGAAATGTTGAATAC
TCATACTCTTCCTTTTTCAATATTATTGAAGCATTTATCAGGGTTATTGTCTCATGAGCGGATACATATT
TGAATGTATTTAGAAAAATAAACAAATAGGGGTTCCGCGCACATTTCCCCGAAAAGTGCCACCTGACGTC
TAAGAAACCATTATTATCATGACATTAACCTATAAAAATAGGCGTATCACGAGGCCCTTTCGTCTCGCGC
GTTTCGGTGATGACGGTGAAAACCTCTGACACATGCAGCTCCCGGAGACGGTCACAGCTTGTCTGTAAGC
GGATGCCGGGAGCAGACAAGCCCGTCAGGGCGCGTCAGCGGGTGTTGGCGGGTGTCGGGGCTGGCTTAAC
TATGCGGCATCAGAGCAGATTGTACTGAGAGTGCACCATATGCGGTGTGAAATACCGCACAGATGCGTAA
GGAGAAAATACCGCATCAGGCGCCATTCGCCATTCAGGCTGCGCAACTGTTGGGAAGGGCGATCGGTGCG
GGCCTCTTCGCTATTACGCCAGCTGGCGAAAGGGGGATGTGCTGCAAGGCGATTAAGTTGGGTAACGCCA
GGGTTTTCCCAGTCACGACGTTGTAAAACGACGGCCAGTCGCCGGCACTAGTTACCCGAAGTATGTCAAA
AAGAGGTATGCTATGAAGCAGCGTATTACAGTGACAGTTGACAGCGACAGCTATCAGTTGCTCAAGGCAT
ATATGATGTCAATATCTCCGGTTCGGTAAGCACAACCATGCAGAATGAAGCCCGTCGTCTGCGTGCCGAA
CGCTGGAAAGCGGAAAATCAGGAAGGGATGGCTGAGGTCGCCCGGTTTATTGAAATGAACGGCTCTTTTG
CCGACGAGAACAGGGGCTGGTGAAATGCAGTTTAAGGTTTACACCTATAAAAGAGAGAGCCGTTATCGTC
TGTTTGTGGATGTACAGAGTGATATTATTGACACGCCCGGGCGACGGATGGTGATCCCCCTGGCCAGTGC
ACGTCTGCTGTCAGATAAAGTCCCCCGTGAACTTTACCCGGTGGTGCATATCGGGGATGAAAGCTGGCGC
ATGATGACCACCGATATGGCCAGTGTGCCGGTCTCCGTTATCGGGGAAGAAGTGGCTGATCTCAGCCACC
GCGAAAATGACATCAAAAACGCCATTAACCTGATGTTCTGGGGAATATAAATGTCAGGCTCCCTTATACA
CAGCCAGTCTGCAGGTCGACCTAGGGAGCATCGGGAGCCTCAGGAGCATCGATGGTTTCCGAGTTGATCA
AGGAGAATATGCACATGAAACTCTACATGGAAGGAACCGTCAACAATCATCATTTCAAATGTACTTCAGA
AGGAGAAGGAAAACCATACGAGGGAACTCAGACCATGAGAATCAAGGCTGTTGAGGGAGGTAAGTTTAAA
AAATACGTGTTCATAACTTGATACGAATATAAATTTTCAGGACCACTTCCATTCGCGTTCGACATTCTTG
CCACTTCGTTCATGTATGGAAGCAAGACTTTCATTAATCACACACAAGGGATCCCGGATTTCTTCAAGCA
ATCTTTCCCAGAAGGATTCACATGGGAGAGAGTTACCACTTACGAGGATGGAGGAGTTCTTACCGCCACC
CAAGACACATCCCTCCAAGGTAAGTTTAAAAGATTATAGCAATGTTCGTCTAAATATAATAAATTTTCAG
ATGGATGTCTGATCTACAACGTCAAGATCAGAGGAGTCAATTTCCCATCAAATGGACCAGTTATGCAGAA
GAAGACTTTGGGCTGGGAGGCTTCCACCGAGACCCTTTACCCAGCAGATGGAGGTCTCGAGGGCCGCGCT
GATATGGCTCTCAAACTCGTCGGAGGAGGACACTTGATCTGCAATTTAAAAACCACCTACCGGTCGAAGG
TAAGTTTAAAATCAATTTTTAATAGCTTATATAATAATACAAATTTTCAGAAGCCAGCCAAGAATCTCAA
AATGCCAGGAGTTTACTATGTTGACCGTCGTCTTGAGCGCATTAAAGAGGCCGATAAGGAAACGTACGTT
GAACAACATGAAGTTGCCGTTGCTCGATATTGTGATCTCCCATCCAAGCTCGGACATCGTGAGAATCTGT
ACTTTCAATCCGGAAAGGTAAGTTTAAAATAACTTCGTATAGGATACTTTATACGAAGTTATTTTCAGGG
ATACCCATACGACGTCCCAGACTACGCCTAAGGATGATCGACGCCAACGTCGTTGAATTTTCAAATTTTA
AATACTGAATATTTGTTTTTTTTCCTATTATTTATTTATTCTCTTTGTGTTTTTTTTCTTGCTTTCTAAA
AAATTAATTCAATCCAAATCTAAACATTTTTTTTTCTCTTTCCGTCTCCCAATTCGTATTCCGCTCCTCT
CATCTGAACACAATGTGCAAGTTTATTTATCTTCTCGCTTTCATTTCATTAGGACGTGGGGGGAATTGGT
GGAAGGGGGAAACACACAAAAGGATGATGGAAATGAAATAAGGACACACAATATGCAACAACATTCAATT
CAGAAATATGGAGGAAGGTTTAAAAGAAAACATAAAAATATATAGAGGAGGAAGGAAAACTAGCTGCCCT
CGATTGTCTATCTTCCATTCTCACCAAGTTTCAACAACTTTATTCAGTCATTCTTCTCTGGTTCATTTCC
CAACCAATCTTCCCGAATAAAGCCCATCTGTCCTTTCGGCCACATTCCTCACCTACATCCGTACTCCTTA
TCTCCCGTTCTTATCCAGTCTTTTATCGTCTCTGCGTCTCGCACACTGTCTCGTCGGTAATGTAAAAAAA
AAACAAAAAAAACTTGAAAACTTGCGGAAAGATTTCCT
Features (pLannotate 1.2.2; 25 found; start..end, strand, type, name):
    116..262     +  CDS            sqt-1 (fragment): SQT1_CAEEL - Also known as rol-5. Protein inferred from homology: Swiss-Prot protein existence level 3. Nematode cuticles are composed largely of collagen-like proteins. The cuticle functions both as an exoskeleton and as a barrier to protect the worm from its environment. This is a collagen critical for organismal morphogenesis. Mutations in sqt-1 can lengthen, shorten, or helically twist the entire animal. From Caenorhabditis elegans.
    295..1134    +  CDS            sqt-1 (fragment): SQT1_CAEEL - Also known as rol-5. Protein inferred from homology: Swiss-Prot protein existence level 3. Nematode cuticles are composed largely of collagen-like proteins. The cuticle functions both as an exoskeleton and as a barrier to protect the worm from its environment. This is a collagen critical for organismal morphogenesis. Mutations in sqt-1 can lengthen, shorten, or helically twist the entire animal. From Caenorhabditis elegans.
   1178..1501    -  terminator     tbb-2 terminator: tbb-2; transcription terminator for the C. elegans tubulin beta-2 gene
   1510..2640    -  CDS            cre: RECR_BPP1 - Experimental evidence at protein level: Swiss-Prot protein existence level 1. Catalyzes site-specific recombination between two 34-base- pair LOXP sites. Its role is to maintain the phage genome as a monomeric unit-copy plasmid in the lysogenic state. From Escherichia phage P1 (Bacteriophage P1).
   2989..3039    +  CDS            hsp-16.1 (fragment): HSP11_CAEEL - Also known as hsp16-1b. Experimental evidence at transcript level: Swiss-Prot protein existence level 2. From Caenorhabditis elegans.
   3420..3440    +  protein_bind   attB1: mutant version of attB; core recombination site for the Gateway® BP reaction BP Clonase™
   3446..4471    +  CDS            HygR: aminoglycoside phosphotransferase from E. coli; aph(4)-Ia; confers resistance to hygromycin
   4475..4495    -  protein_bind   attB2: mutant version of attB; core recombination site for the Gateway® BP reaction BP Clonase™
   4849..4882    +  protein_bind   lox2272: Cre-mediated recombination occurs in the 8-bp core sequence (GGATACTT). lox2272 sites are compatible with each other, but incompatible with loxP or loxN sites (Lee and Saito, 1988). Cre recombinase
   5035..5340    -  CDS            ccdB: CcdB, a bacterial toxin that poisons DNA gyrase; ccdB; Plasmids containing the ccdB gene cannot be propagated in standard E. coli strains.
   5345..5503    -  CDS            ccdA (fragment): CCDA_ECO57 - Also known as H, letA. Experimental evidence at protein level: Swiss-Prot protein existence level 1. Antitoxin component of a type II toxin-antitoxin (TA) system which inhibits the post-segregational killing (PSK) of plasmid-free cells, also referred to as a plasmid addiction system. Binds to and blocks the activity of CcdB; will also remove bound CcdB protein from the CcdB-GyrA complex by forming a CcdA-CcdB complex, a process termed rejuvenation. Functions as a transcriptional corepressor for the ccdAB operon, repression also requires CcdB (By similarity). From Escherichia coli
   5637..5653    -  protein_bind   lac operator: The lac repressor binds to the lac operator to inhibit transcription in E. coli. This inhibition can be relieved by adding lactose or isopropyl-β-D-thiogalactopyranoside (IPTG). lac repressor encoded by lacI
   5661..5691    -  promoter       lac promoter: promoter for the E. coli lac operon
   5706..5727    -  protein_bind   CAP binding site: CAP binding activates transcription in the presence of cAMP. E. coli catabolite activator protein
   5740..5832    -  CDS            lacI (fragment): lac repressor; lacI; The lac repressor binds to the lac operator to inhibit transcription in E. coli. This inhibition can be relieved by adding lactose or isopropyl-β-D-thiogalactopyranoside (IPTG).
   6015..6603    -  rep_origin     ori: high-copy-number ColE1/pMB1/pBR322/pUC origin of replication
   6774..7634    -  CDS            AmpR: β-lactamase; bla; confers resistance to ampicillin, carbenicillin, and related antibiotics
   7635..7739    -  promoter       AmpR promoter: bla
   7834..7869    +  CDS            rop (fragment): Rop protein, which maintains plasmids at low copy number; rop
   7971..8070    +  misc_feature   bom (fragment): basis of mobility region from pBR322
   8076..8229    -  CDS            lacZα (fragment): LacZα fragment of β-galactosidase; lacZ fragment
   8332..8490    +  CDS            ccdA (fragment): CCDA_ECO57 - Also known as H, letA. Experimental evidence at protein level: Swiss-Prot protein existence level 1. Antitoxin component of a type II toxin-antitoxin (TA) system which inhibits the post-segregational killing (PSK) of plasmid-free cells, also referred to as a plasmid addiction system. Binds to and blocks the activity of CcdB; will also remove bound CcdB protein from the CcdB-GyrA complex by forming a CcdA-CcdB complex, a process termed rejuvenation. Functions as a transcriptional corepressor for the ccdAB operon, repression also requires CcdB (By similarity). From Escherichia coli
   8495..8800    +  CDS            ccdB: CcdB, a bacterial toxin that poisons DNA gyrase; ccdB; Plasmids containing the ccdB gene cannot be propagated in standard E. coli strains.
   8872..9726    +  CDS            mNeptune: mNeptune is a basic (constitutively fluorescent) far red fluorescent protein published in 2009, derived from Entacmaea quadricolor. It is reported to be a rapidly-maturing monomer with moderate acid sensitivity.
   9759..9792    +  protein_bind   lox2272: Cre-mediated recombination occurs in the 8-bp core sequence (GGATACTT). lox2272 sites are compatible with each other, but incompatible with loxP or loxN sites (Lee and Saito, 1988). Cre recombinase
