[The description below was written by a language model from this plasmid's Addgene catalogue record and pLannotate feature annotations shown in this document.]
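Description:
pDD291 is a repair-template vector for CRISPR/Cas9-triggered homologous recombination in C. elegans. It is built on a modified pUC19 backbone and totals 10,468 bp. It is maintained in E. coli through a high-copy ColE1/pUC origin and an ampicillin resistance gene. The backbone modification is the addition of two ccdB toxin cassettes, one on each side of the tagging module. They act as negative-selection stuffers: the user replaces them with 5′ and 3′ homology arms for the target locus (the record lists Gibson cloning), and plasmids that keep a ccdB copy are counter-selected in standard strains.

The payload is mKate2-GLO^SEC^3xFlag, a C. elegans GLO-optimized red fluorescent protein and a 3xFlag epitope separated by a self-excising drug selection cassette (SEC). The automated annotation labels the fluorescent protein ORF as mNeptune, a related Entacmaea quadricolor derivative, and it does not call the 3xFlag at all; the catalogue identity should take precedence. Two lox2272 sites bracket the SEC. Between them lie sqt-1 collagen sequence, which supplies a visible morphological marker; a hygromycin resistance gene flanked by attB1/attB2 remnants, for drug selection of worms; and a Cre recombinase ORF with a tbb-2 terminator. The Cre ORF sits next to hsp-16.1 sequence, which suggests heat-shock-inducible expression.

In use, integrants are picked by hygromycin resistance and the sqt-1 phenotype. Cre is then induced, which recombines the lox2272 sites and removes the cassette. This leaves an in-frame mKate2–3xFlag fusion at the endogenous gene with a single lox site remaining. The promoters driving sqt-1 and HygR are not annotated in the feature table.
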