Addgene plasmid #137019: pDD291
Purpose: mKate2-GLO^SEC^3xFlag vector with ccdB markers for cloning homology arms
Depositing lab: Daniel Dickinson & Bob Goldstein. Depositing organization: University of North Carolina at Chapel Hill.
Backbone
  Vector backbone: pUC19 (modified)
  Backbone size w/o insert (bp): 3881
  Total vector size (bp): 10468
  Modifications to backbone: Addition of ccdB markers to facilitate homology arm cloning
  Vector type: Worm Expression, Cre/Lox, CRISPR
  Selectable markers: Hygromycin
Growth in bacteria
  Bacterial resistance: Ampicillin, 100 μg/mL
  Growth temperature: 30°C
  Growth strain: NEB Turbo
  Copy number: High Copy
Gene/Insert
  Gene/Insert name: mKate2-GLO^SEC^3xFlag + ccdB
  Species: C. elegans (nematode)
  Insert size (bp): 6588
  Tag / fusion protein: C. elegans GLO-optimized mKate2; 3xFlag
  Cloning method: Gibson Cloning
  Sequencing primers: 5′ M13 Forward (tgtaaaacgacggccagt)
Terms and licenses: Academic/Nonprofit Terms; Industry Terms: Not Available to Industry
How to cite: pDD291 was a gift from Daniel Dickinson & Bob Goldstein (Addgene plasmid # 137019 ; http://n2t.net/addgene:137019 ; RRID:Addgene_137019)
